>Addgene plasmid #104890 | PE_29: Prhl_lac_tet_eG::sfYFP | addgene full sequence | sequence record 221676 | Addgene NGS Result
AGTGCGCTCGAGCTTCCCAACCTTACCAGAGGGCGCCCCAGCTGGCAATTCCGACGTCTGTGTGGATCCC
TATCAGTGATAGAGATTCACACAGGGCCCTCGGACACCGAGGAGAATGTCAAGAGGCGAACACACAACGT
CTTGGAGCGCCAGAGGAGGAACGAGCTAAAACGGAGCTTTTTTGCCCTGCGTGACCAGATCCCGGAGTTG
GAAAACAATGAAAAGGCCCCCAAGGTAGTTATCCTTAAAAAAGCCACAGCATACATCCTGTCCGTCCAAG
CAGAGGAGCAAAAGCTCATTTCTGAAGAGGACTTGTTGCGGAAACGACGAGAACAGTTGAAACACAAACT
TGAACAGCTACGGAACTCTTGTGCGTAAGGAAAAGTAAGGAAAACGATTCCTTCTAACAGAAATGTCCTG
AGCAATCACCTATGAACTGTCGATCCTGTGAAATCTGGCAGTTAGACATGTGAGCGCTCACAATTTATAG
TGAGCACATCCCTATCAGTGATAGAGATGCATGCCACTTAAAAAGGAGATCAACAATGAAAGCAATTTTC
GTACTGAAACATCTTAATCATGCTAAGGAGAAATACTAGTATGCGTAAAGGCGAAGAGCTGTTCACTGGT
GTCGTCCCTATTCTGGTGGAACTGGATGGTGATGTCAACGGTCATAAGTTTTCCGTGCGTGGCGAGGGTG
AAGGTGACGCAACTAATGGTAAACTGACGCTGAAGTTCATCTGTACTACTGGTAAACTGCCGGTACCTTG
GCCGACTCTGGTAACGACGCTGACTTATGGTGTTCAGTGCTTTGCTCGTTATCCGGACCATATGAAGCAG
CATGACTTCTTCAAGTCCGCCATGCCGGAAGGCTATGTGCAGGAACGCACGATTTCCTTTAAGGATGACG
GCACGTACAAAACGCGTGCGGAAGTGAAATTTGAAGGCGATACCCTGGTAAACCGCATTGAGCTGAAAGG
CATTGACTTTAAAGAAGACGGCAATATCCTGGGCCATAAGCTGGAATACAATTTTAACAGCCACAATGTT
TACATCACCGCCGATAAACAAAAAAATGGCATTAAAGCGAATTTTAAAATTCGCCACAACGTGGAGGATG
GCAGCGTGCAGCTGGCTGATCACTACCAGCAAAACACTCCAATCGGTGATGGTCCTGTTCTGCTGCCAGA
CAATCACTATCTGAGCTACCAAAGCGTTCTGTCTAAAGATCCGAACGAGAAACGCGATCATATGGTTCTG
CTGGAGTTCGTAACCGCAGCGGGCATCACGCATGGTATGGATGAACTGTACAAATGATGAAGCTTCCCCT
ACGTGCTGCTGAAGTTGCCCGCAACAGAGAGTGGAACCAACCGGTGATACCACGATACTATGACTGAGAG
TCAACGCCATGAGCGGCCTCATTTCTTATTCTGAGTTACAACAGTCCGCACCGCTGTCTCACACTGGCTC
ACCTTCGGGTGGGCCTTTCTGCGTTTATATACTAGAGAGAGAATATAAAAAGCCAGATTATTAATCCGGC
TTTTTTATTATTTCCTAGCTAGCCGGGGAAATGTGCGCGGAACCCCTATTTGTTTATTTTTCTAAATACA
TTCAAATATGTATCCGCTCATGAATTAATTCTTAGAAAAACTCATCGAGCATCAAATGAAACTGCAATTT
ATTCATATCAGGATTATCAATACCATATTTTTGAAAAAGCCGTTTCTGTAATGAAGGAGAAAACTCACCG
AGGCAGTTCCATAGGATGGCAAGATCCTGGTATCGGTCTGCGATTCCGACTCGTCCAACATCAATACAAC
CTATTAATTTCCCCTCGTCAAAAATAAGGTTATCAAGTGAGAAATCACCATGAGTGACGACTGAATCCGG
TGAGAATGGCAAAAGTTTATGCATTTCTTTCCAGACTTGTTCAACAGGCCAGCCATTACGCTCGTCATCA
AAATCACTCGCATCAACCAAACCGTTATTCATTCGTGATTGCGCCTGAGCGAGACGAAATACGCGATCGC
TGTTAAAAGGACAATTACAAACAGGAATCGAATGCAACCGGCGCAGGAACACTGCCAGCGCATCAACAAT
ATTTTCACCTGAATCAGGATATTCTTCTAATACCTGGAATGCTGTTTTCCCGGGGATCGCAGTGGTGAGT
AACCATGCATCATCAGGAGTACGGATAAAATGCTTGATGGTCGGAAGAGGCATAAATTCCGTCAGCCAGT
TTAGTCTGACCATCTCATCTGTAACATCATTGGCAACGCTACCTTTGCCATGTTTCAGAAACAACTCTGG
CGCATCGGGCTTCCCATACAATCGATAGATTGTCGCACCTGATTGCCCGACATTATCGCGAGCCCATTTA
TACCCATATAAATCAGCATCCATGCTGGAATTTAATCGCGGCCTAGAGCAAGACGTTTCCCGTTGAATAT
GGCTCATAACACCCCTTGTATTACTGTTTATGTAAGCAGACAGTTTTATTGTTCATGACCAAAATCCCTT
AACGTGAGTTTTCGTTCCACTGAGCGTCAGACCCCGTAGAAAAGATCAAAGGATCTTCTTGAGATCCTTT
TTTTCTGCGCGTAATCTGCTGCTTGCAAACAAAAAAACCACCGCTACCAGCGGTGGTTTGTTTGCCGGAT
CAAGAGCTACCAACTCTTTTTCCGAAGGTAACTGGCTTCAGCAGAGCGCAGATACCAAATACTGTCCTTC
TAGTGTAGCCGTAGTTAGGCCACCACTTCAAGAACTCTGTAGCACCGCCTACATACCTCGCTCTGCTAAT
CCTGTTACCAGTGGCTGCTGCCAGTGGCGATAAGTCGTGTCTTACCGGGTTGGACTCAAGACGATAGTTA
CCGGATAAGGCGCAGCGGTCGGGCTGAACGGGGGGTTCGTGCACACAGCCCAGCTTGGAGCGAACGACCT
ACACCGAACTGAGATACCTACAGCGTGAGCTATGAGAAAGCGCCACGCTTCCCGAAGGGAGAAAGGCGGA
CAGGTATCCGGTAAGCGGCAGGGTCGGAACAGGAGAGCGCACGAGGGAGCTTCCAGGGGGAAACGCCTGG
TATCTTTATAGTCCTGTCGGGTTTCGCCACCTCTGACTTGAGCGTCGATTTTTGTGATGCTCGTCAGGGG
GGCGGAGCCTATGGAAAAACGCCAGCAACGCGGCCTTTTTACGGTTCCTGGCCTTTTGCTGGCCTTTTGC
TCACATGTTCTTTCCTGCGTTATCCCCTGATTCTGTGGATAACCGTATTACCGCCTTTGAGTGAGCTGAT
ACCGCTCGCCGCAGCCGAACGACCGAGCGCAGCGAGTCAGTGAGCGAGGAAGCGGAAGAGCGCCTGATGC
GGTATTTTCTCCTTACGCATCTGTGCGGTATTTCACACCGCAATGGTGCACTCTCAGTACAATCTGCTCT
GATGCCGCATAGTTAAGCCAGTATACACTCCGCTATCGCTACGTGACTGGGTCATGGCTGCGCCCCGACA
CCCGCCAACACCCGCTGACGCGCCCTGACGGGCTTGTCTGCTCCCGGCATCCGCTTACAGACAAGCTGTG
ACCGTCTCCGGGAGCTGCATGTGTCAGAGGTTTTCACCGTCATCACCGAAACGCGCGAGGCAGCTGCGGT
AAAGCTCATCAGCGTGGTCGTGAAGCGATTCACAGATGTCTGCCTGTTCATCCGCGTCCAGCTCGTTGAG
TTTCTCCAGAAGCGTTAATGTCTGGCTTCTGATAAAGCGGGCCATGTTAAGGGCGGTTTTTTCCTGTTTG
GTCACTGATGCCTCCGTGTAAGGGGGATTTCTGTTCATGGGGGTAATGATACCGATGAAACGAGAGAGGA
TGCTCACGATACGGGTTACTGATGATGAACATGCCCGGTTACTGGAACGTTGTGAGGGTAAACAACTGGC
GGTATGGATGCGGCGGGACCAGAGCTC
Features (pLannotate 1.2.2; 13 found; start..end, strand, type, name):
     67..87      +  promoter       PLtetO-1 promoter (fragment): modified phage lambda PL promoter with tet operator sites (Lutz and Bujard, 1997)
    100..318     +  CDS            N-MYC2 (fragment): MYC2_MARMO - Protein inferred from homology: Swiss-Prot protein existence level 3. From Marmota monax (Woodchuck).
    286..315     +  CDS            Myc: Myc (human c-Myc proto-oncogene) epitope tag
    469..485     -  protein_bind   lac operator (symmetric) (fragment): The lac repressor binds to the lac operator to inhibit transcription in E. coli. This inhibition can be relieved by adding lactose or isopropyl-β-D-thiogalactopyranoside (IPTG). The symmetric lac operator was optimized for tight binding of lac repressor. lac repressor encoded by lacI
    496..518     +  promoter       PLtetO-1 promoter (fragment): modified phage lambda PL promoter with tet operator sites (Lutz and Bujard, 1997)
    601..1314    +  CDS            superfolder GFP: GFP variant that folds robustly even when fused to poorly folded proteins (Pédelacq et al., 2006)
   1466..1493    +  terminator     T7Te terminator: phage T7 early transcription terminator
   1576..1633    +  promoter       AmpR promoter (fragment): bla
   1642..2457    -  CDS            KanR: aminoglycoside phosphotransferase; aph(3')-Ia; confers resistance to kanamycin in bacteria or G418 (Geneticin®) in eukaryotes
   2579..3167    +  rep_origin     ori: high-copy-number ColE1/pMB1/pBR322/pUC origin of replication
   3353..3492    -  misc_feature   bom: basis of mobility region from pBR322
   3594..3785    -  CDS            rop: Rop protein, which maintains plasmids at low copy number; rop
   3826..3936    +  CDS            mbeC (fragment): MBEC_ECOLX - Experimental evidence at protein level: Swiss-Prot protein existence level 1. Required for efficient mobilization of ColE1 plasmid and is thus essential to promote the specific transfer of the plasmid during conjugation. Probably functions by inducing DNA bending, helping the MbeA relaxase to melt the DNA around the nic site and cleave the phosphodiester bond. Binds specifically double-stranded DNA (dsDNA) containing the ColE1 oriT but does not recognize the inverted repeat (IR). From Escherichia coli.
