[The description below was written by a language model from this plasmid's Addgene catalogue record and pLannotate feature annotations shown in this document.]
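Description:
PE_29: Prhl_lac_tet_eG::sfYFP is a bacterial expression reporter plasmid of about 4 kb, built on a pMB1-type backbone that retains the rop gene. It replicates from the ColE1/pMB1 origin and also carries the pBR322 bom region and a fragment of mbeC, remnants of the ColE1 mobilisation functions. The catalogue lists it as high copy, although Rop normally acts to moderate copy number of this class of replicon. Selection is by kanamycin, through an aph(3')-Ia aminoglycoside phosphotransferase gene.

The payload is an engineered hybrid promoter placed upstream of a superfolder yellow fluorescent protein. The annotation software labels the reporter coding sequence as superfolder GFP, which is closely related to it. The promoter region is annotated with a symmetric lac operator followed immediately by a tet operator-containing fragment resembling PLtetO-1. This fits a design in which LacI and TetR binding sites are combined with an activator-responsive element, so that output depends on several ligand-inducible transcription factors. The construct name points to an rhl (RhlR quorum-sensing) responsive module, but the promoter field of the record reads "Pxyl" instead. This inconsistency cannot be resolved from the record, and no rhl or xyl element is annotated. A T7Te terminator follows the reporter.

Upstream of the promoter lie a Myc epitope tag sequence and another tet operator fragment. The depositor notes that this position, between rop and myc, holds a tet operator rather than the intended lac operator, a change not known to affect function. No regulator genes are annotated on the plasmid, so they would presumably have to be provided by the host or another plasmid. The associated work concerns tuning the dynamic range of ligand-regulated bacterial promoters, with fluorescence as the readout.
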