Addgene plasmid #104890: PE_29: Prhl_lac_tet_eG::sfYFP
Purpose: PE_29: Prhl_lac_tet_eG::sfYFP
Depositing lab: Matthew Bennett. Depositing organization: Rice University. Publication: Tuning the dynamic range of bacterial promoters regulated by ligand-inducible transcription factors. Chen Y, Ho JML, Shis DL, Gupta C, Long J, Wagner DS, Ott W, Josic K, Bennett MR. Nat Commun. 2018 Jan 4;9(1):64. doi: 10.1038/s41467-017-02473-5. PubMed 29302024.
Backbone
  Vector backbone: pmb1, +ROP
  Backbone size w/o insert (bp): 3886
  Total vector size (bp): 3971
  Vector type: Bacterial Expression
Growth in bacteria
  Bacterial resistance: Kanamycin, 50 μg/mL
  Growth temperature: 37°C
  Growth strain: DH5alpha
  Copy number: High Copy
Gene/Insert
  Gene/Insert name: Hybrid Promoter Prhl_lac_tet_eG
  Insert size (bp): 800
  Promoter: Hybrid Promoter : Pxyl_lac_tet::eG
  Cloning method: Gateway Cloning
  Sequencing primers: 5′ CATTTCTGAAGAGGACTTGTTGCG; 3′ CTTCACCCTCGCCACGCACG
Terms and licenses: Academic/Nonprofit Terms; Industry Terms: Not Available to Industry
Depositor comments: Note: Plasmid contains a tet operator instead of a lac operator between rop and myc. This change is not known to affect plasmid function.
How to cite: PE_29: Prhl_lac_tet_eG::sfYFP was a gift from Matthew Bennett (Addgene plasmid # 104890 ; http://n2t.net/addgene:104890 ; RRID:Addgene_104890)
