>Addgene plasmid #104890 | PE_29: Prhl_lac_tet_eG::sfYFP | depositor partial sequence | sequence record 214342 | Prhl_lac_tet_eG
TCGATCCTGTGAAATCTGGCAGTTAGACATGTGAGCGCTCACAATTTATAGTGAGCACATCCCTATCAGT
GATAGAGATGCATGC
