>Addgene plasmid #104890 | PE_29: Prhl_lac_tet_eG::sfYFP | depositor partial sequence | sequence record 214343 | sfYFP
ATGCGTAAAGGCGAAGAGCTGTTCACTGGTGTCGTCCCTATTCTGGTGGAACTGGATGGTGATGTCAACG
GTCATAAGTTTTCCGTGCGTGGCGAGGGTGAAGGTGACGCAACTAATGGTAAACTGACGCTGAAGTTCAT
CTGTACTACTGGTAAACTGCCGGTACCTTGGCCGACTCTGGTAACGACGCTGACTTATGGTGTTCAGTGC
TTTGCTCGTTATCCGGACCATATGAAGCAGCATGACTTCTTCAAGTCCGCCATGCCGGAAGGCTATGTGC
AGGAACGCACGATTTCCTTTAAGGATGACGGCACGTACAAAACGCGTGCGGAAGTGAAATTTGAAGGCGA
TACCCTGGTAAACCGCATTGAGCTGAAAGGCATTGACTTTAAAGAAGACGGCAATATCCTGGGCCATAAG
CTGGAATACAATTTTAACAGCCACAATGTTTACATCACCGCCGATAAACAAAAAAATGGCATTAAAGCGA
ATTTTAAAATTCGCCACAACGTGGAGGATGGCAGCGTGCAGCTGGCTGATCACTACCAGCAAAACACTCC
AATCGGTGATGGTCCTGTTCTGCTGCCAGACAATCACTATCTGAGCTACCAAAGCGTTCTGTCTAAAGAT
CCGAACGAGAAACGCGATCATATGGTTCTGCTGGAGTTCGTAACCGCAGCGGGCATCACGCATGGTATGG
ATGAACTGTACAAATGATGA
